Addgene plasmid #231779: pCMV-mGold2t-Tubulin-C-18
Purpose: Visualization of tubulin in mammalian cells using mGold2t
Depositing lab: Francois St-Pierre. Depositing organization: Baylor College of Medicine. Publication: Bright and photostable yellow fluorescent proteins for extended imaging. Lee J, Lai S, Yang S, Zhao S, Blanco FA, Lyons AC, Merino-Urteaga R, Ahrens JF, Nguyen NA, Liu H, Liu Z, Lambert GG, Shaner NC, Chen L, Tolias KF, Zhang J, Ha T, St-Pierre F. Nat Commun. 2025 Apr 4;16(1):3241. doi: 10.1038/s41467-025-58223-5. PubMed 40185748.
Backbone
  Vector backbone: pCMV
  Backbone size w/o insert (bp): 3882
  Vector type: Mammalian Expression
Growth in bacteria
  Bacterial resistance: Kanamycin, 50 μg/mL
  Growth temperature: 37°C
  Growth strain: DH5alpha
  Copy number: High Copy
Gene/Insert
  Gene/Insert name: mGold2t-Tubulin-C-18
  Species: H. sapiens (human)
  Entrez Gene: TUBA1B (a.k.a. K-ALPHA-1)
  Promoter: CMV
  Tag / fusion protein: mGold2s (N terminal on insert)
  Cloning method: Unknown
  Sequencing primers: 5′ CMV-F; 3′ SV40pA-R
Terms and licenses: Academic/Nonprofit Terms; Industry Terms: Not Available to Industry
How to cite: pCMV-mGold2t-Tubulin-C-18 was a gift from Francois St-Pierre (Addgene plasmid # 231779 ; http://n2t.net/addgene:231779 ; RRID:Addgene_231779)
