[The description below was written by a language model from this plasmid's Addgene catalogue record and pLannotate feature annotations shown in this document.]
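Description:
pCMV-mGold2t-Tubulin-C-18 is a mammalian expression plasmid for visualizing microtubules in live or fixed cells with mGold2t, a bright, photostable yellow fluorescent protein. It is built on a pCMV backbone, and the sequenced construct is about 6.1 kb. In bacteria it is maintained by a high-copy ColE1/pUC-type origin and selected with kanamycin. An f1 phage origin is also present.

The payload is a single open reading frame driven by the human cytomegalovirus immediate-early enhancer and promoter and terminated by an SV40 polyadenylation signal. The fluorescent protein comes first, annotated as an mGold-family derivative of mVenus. After a short gap that presumably encodes a linker (the "18" in the name likely refers to its length, though the record does not say so) comes alpha-tubulin, placing the fluorophore at the tubulin N-terminus. The catalogue lists the gene as human TUBA1B. The automated annotation matched the bovine ortholog, which probably reflects the high conservation of alpha-tubulin rather than a different source species. The catalogue tag field reads mGold2s, whereas the plasmid name and stated purpose specify mGold2t; the feature table does not resolve which variant is present.

The NeoR/KanR gene (Tn5 aminoglycoside phosphotransferase) sits behind tandem bacterial (bla) and SV40 early promoters and is followed by an HSV TK polyadenylation signal. It therefore confers kanamycin resistance in E. coli and could allow G418 selection of stably transfected mammalian cells. The small large T antigen, ble and bGH poly(A) fragments appear to be backbone remnants or partial annotation matches rather than functional elements. The terminal CMV enhancer fragment simply continues the enhancer across the circular junction.
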