Features (pLannotate 1.2.2; 15 found; start..end, strand, type, name):
      1..304     +  enhancer       CMV enhancer: human cytomegalovirus immediate early enhancer
    305..508     +  promoter       CMV promoter: human cytomegalovirus (CMV) immediate early promoter
    553..1270    +  CDS            mGold (fragment): photostable derivative of mVenus (Lee et al., 2020) mammalian codon-optimized
   1327..2676    +  CDS            TBA1B_BOVIN: Experimental evidence at protein level: Swiss-Prot protein existence level 1. Tubulin is the major constituent of microtubules. It binds two moles of GTP, one at an exchangeable site on the beta chain and one at a non-exchangeable site on the alpha chain. From Bos taurus (Bovine).
   2702..2786    +  CDS            large T antigen (fragment): large T antigen from SV40 (simian virus 40)
   2809..2930    +  polyA_signal   SV40 poly(A) signal: SV40 polyadenylation signal
   2964..3392    -  rep_origin     f1 ori (sequence partly withheld): f1 bacteriophage origin of replication; arrow indicates direction of (+) strand synthesis
   3419..3523    +  promoter       AmpR promoter: bla
   3525..3882    +  promoter       SV40 promoter: SV40 enhancer and early promoter
   3917..4711    +  CDS            NeoR/KanR: aminoglycoside phosphotransferase from Tn5; aph(3')-II (or nptII); confers resistance to neomycin, kanamycin, and G418 (Geneticin®)
   4732..4884    +  CDS            ble (fragment): BLE_KLEPN - Experimental evidence at protein level: Swiss-Prot protein existence level 1. Binding protein with a strong affinity to the bleomycin family of antibiotics. Binds to CL990; an antimitotic-antibiotic compound. From Klebsiella pneumoniae.
   4943..4990    +  polyA_signal   HSV TK poly(A) signal: herpes simplex virus thymidine kinase polyadenylation signal (Cole and Stacy, 1985)
   5081..5097    -  polyA_signal   bGH poly(A) signal (fragment): bovine growth hormone polyadenylation signal
   5319..5907    +  rep_origin     ori: high-copy-number ColE1/pMB1/pBR322/pUC origin of replication
   6022..6081    +  enhancer       CMV enhancer (fragment): human cytomegalovirus immediate early enhancer
>Addgene plasmid #231779 | pCMV-mGold2t-Tubulin-C-18 | addgene full sequence | sequence record 463668 | Addgene NGS Result
CGTTACATAACTTACGGTAAATGGCCCGCCTGGCTGACCGCCCAACGACCCCCGCCCATTGACGTCAATA
ATGACGTATGTTCCCATAGTAACGCCAATAGGGACTTTCCATTGACGTCAATGGGTGGAGTATTTACGGT
AAACTGCCCACTTGGCAGTACATCAAGTGTATCATATGCCAAGTACGCCCCCTATTGACGTCAATGACGG
TAAATGGCCCGCCTGGCATTATGCCCAGTACATGACCTTATGGGACTTTCCTACTTGGCAGTACATCTAC
GTATTAGTCATCGCTATTACCATGGTGATGCGGTTTTGGCAGTACATCAATGGGCGTGGATAGCGGTTTG
ACTCACGGGGATTTCCAAGTCTCCACCCCATTGACGTCAATGGGAGTTTGTTTTGGCACCAAAATCAACG
GGACTTTCCAAAATGTCGTAACAACTCCGCCCCATTGACGCAAATGGGCGGTAGGCGTGTACGGTGGGAG
GTCTATATAAGCAGAGCTGGTTTAGTGAACCGTCAGATCCGCTAGCGCTACCGGTCGCCACCATGGCGAG
CAAGGGCGAGGAGCTGTTCACCGGGGTGGTGCCCATCCTGGTCGAGCTGGACGGCGACATAAACGGCCAC
AAGTTCAGCGTGTCCGGCGAGGGCGAGGGCGATGCCACCTACGGCAAGCTGACCCTGAAGTTCATCTGCA
CCACCGGCAAGCTGCCCGTGCCCTGGCCCACCCTCGTGACCAGCCTGGGCTACGGCCTGCAGTGCTTCGC
CCGCTACCCCGACAACATGAAGCGGCACGACTTCTTCAAGTCCGCCATGCCCGAAGGCTACGTCCAGGAG
CGCACCATCTTCTTCGAGGACGACGGCAACTACAAGACCCGCGCCGAGGTGAAGTTTGAGGGCGGCACCC
TGGTGAACCGCGTCGAGCTGAAGGGCATCGACTTCAAGGAGGACGGCAACATCCTGGGGCACAAGCTGGA
GTACAACTACAACTGCCACAACGTCTTTATCACCGCCGACAGGCAGCAGAACGGCATCAAGGTCAACTTC
AAGATCCGCCACAACATCGAGGTCGGCGGCGTGCAGCTCGCCGACCACTACCAGCAGAACACCCCCATCG
GCGACGGCCCCGTGCTGCTGCCCGACAACCACTACCTGAGCTACCAGACCAAGCTGAGCAAAGACCCCAA
CGAGAAGCGCGATCACATGGTCCTGCTGGAGTTCGTGACCGCCGCCGGGATCACTCTCAGCATGGACGAG
CTGTACAAGTCCGGACTCAGATCTGGCAGCGGTGGAGGCAGCGCATCCGGCGGAAGCGGAAGCGTGCGTG
AGTGCATCTCCATCCACGTTGGCCAGGCTGGTGTCCAGATTGGCAATGCCTGCTGGGAGCTCTACTGCCT
GGAACACGGCATCCAGCCCGATGGCCAGATGCCAAGTGACAAGACCATTGGGGGAGGAGATGACTCCTTC
AACACCTTCTTCAGTGAGACGGGCGCTGGCAAGCACGTGCCCCGGGCTGTGTTTGTAGACTTGGAACCCA
CAGTCATTGATGAAGTTCGCACTGGCACCTACCGCCAGCTCTTCCACCCTGAGCAGCTCATCACAGGCAA
GGAAGATGCTGCCAATAACTATGCCCGAGGGCACTACACCATTGGCAAGGAGATCATTGACCTTGTGTTG
GACCGAATTCGCAAGCTGGCTGACCAGTGCACCGGTCTTCAGGGCTTCTTGGTTTTCCACAGCTTTGGTG
GGGGAACTGGTTCTGGGTTCACCTCCCTGCTCATGGAACGTCTCTCAGTTGATTATGGCAAGAAGTCCAA
GCTGGAGTTCTCCATTTACCCAGCACCCCAGGTTTCCACAGCTGTAGTTGAGCCCTACAACTCCATCCTC
ACCACCCACACCACCCTGGAGCACTCTGATTGTGCCTTCATGGTAGACAATGAGGCCATCTATGACATCT
GTCGTAGAAACCTCGATATCGAGCGCCCAACCTACACTAACCTTAACCGCCTTATTAGCCAGATTGTGTC
CTCCATCACTGCTTCCCTGAGATTTGATGGAGCCCTGAATGTTGACCTGACAGAATTCCAGACCAACCTG
GTGCCCTACCCCCGCATCCACTTCCCTCTGGCCACATATGCCCCTGTCATCTCTGCTGAGAAAGCCTACC
ATGAACAGCTTTCTGTAGCAGAGATCACCAATGCTTGCTTTGAGCCAGCCAACCAGATGGTGAAATGTGA
CCCTCGCCATGGTAAATACATGGCTTGCTGCCTGTTGTACCGTGGTGACGTGGTTCCCAAAGATGTCAAT
GCTGCCATTGCCACCATCAAAACCAAGCGCAGCATCCAGTTTGTGGATTGGTGCCCCACTGGCTTCAAGG
TTGGCATCAACTACCAGCCTCCCACTGTGGTGCCTGGTGGAGACCTGGCCAAGGTACAGAGAGCTGTGTG
CATGCTGAGCAACACCACAGCCATTGCTGAGGCCTGGGCTCGCCTGGACCACAAGTTTGACCTGATGTAT
GCCAAGCGTGCCTTTGTTCACTGGTACGTGGGTGAGGGGATGGAGGAAGGCGAGTTTTCAGAGGCCCGTG
AAGATATGGCTGCCCTTGAGAAGGATTATGAGGAGGTTGGTGTGGATTCTGTTGAAGGAGAGGGTGAGGA
AGAAGGAGAGGAATACTAAGGATCCACCGGATCTAGATAACTGATCATAATCAGCCATACCACATTTGTA
GAGGTTTTACTTGCTTTAAAAAACCTCCCACACCTCCCCCTGAACCTGAAACATAAAATGAATGCAATTG
TTGTTGTTAACTTGTTTATTGCAGCTTATAATGGTTACAAATAAAGCAATAGCATCACAAATTTCACAAA
TAAAGCATTTTTTTCACTGCATTCTAGTTGTGGTTTGTCCAAACTCATCAATGTATCTTAACGCGTAAAT
TGTAAGCGTTAATATTTTGTTAAAATTCGCGTTAAATTTTTGTTAAATCAGCTCATTTTTTAACCAATAG
GCCGAAATCGGCAAAATCCCTTATAAATCAAAAGAATAGACCGAGATAGGGT
[37 nt withheld, positions 3063-3099]
AAAGAACGTGGACTCCAACGTCAAAGG
[49 nt withheld, positions 3127-3175]
T
[91 nt withheld, positions 3177-3267]
G
[124 nt withheld, positions 3269-3392]
CAGGTGGCACTTTTCGGGGAAATGTGCGCGGAACCCCTATTTGTTTATTTTTCTAAATACATTCAAATAT
GTATCCGCTCATGAGACAATAACCCTGATAAATGCTTCAATAATATTGAAAAAGGAAGAGTCCTGAGGCG
GAAAGAACCAGCTGTGGAATGTGTGTCAGTTAGGGTGTGGAAAGTCCCCAGGCTCCCCAGCAGGCAGAAG
TATGCAAAGCATGCATCTCAATTAGTCAGCAACCAGGTGTGGAAAGTCCCCAGGCTCCCCAGCAGGCAGA
AGTATGCAAAGCATGCATCTCAATTAGTCAGCAACCATAGTCCCGCCCCTAACTCCGCCCATCCCGCCCC
TAACTCCGCCCAGTTCCGCCCATTCTCCGCCCCATGGCTGACTAATTTTTTTTATTTATGCAGAGGCCGA
GGCCGCCTCGGCCTCTGAGCTATTCCAGAAGTAGTGAGGAGGCTTTTTTGGAGGCCTAGGCTTTTGCAAA
GATCGATCAAGAGACAGGATGAGGATCGTTTCGCATGATTGAACAAGATGGATTGCACGCAGGTTCTCCG
GCCGCTTGGGTGGAGAGGCTATTCGGCTATGACTGGGCACAACAGACAATCGGCTGCTCTGATGCCGCCG
TGTTCCGGCTGTCAGCGCAGGGGCGCCCGGTTCTTTTTGTCAAGACCGACCTGTCCGGTGCCCTGAATGA
ACTGCAAGACGAGGCAGCGCGGCTATCGTGGCTGGCCACGACGGGCGTTCCTTGCGCAGCTGTGCTCGAC
GTTGTCACTGAAGCGGGAAGGGACTGGCTGCTATTGGGCGAAGTGCCGGGGCAGGATCTCCTGTCATCTC
ACCTTGCTCCTGCCGAGAAAGTATCCATCATGGCTGATGCAATGCGGCGGCTGCATACGCTTGATCCGGC
TACCTGCCCATTCGACCACCAAGCGAAACATCGCATCGAGCGAGCACGTACTCGGATGGAAGCCGGTCTT
GTCGATCAGGATGATCTGGACGAAGAGCATCAGGGGCTCGCGCCAGCCGAACTGTTCGCCAGGCTCAAGG
CGAGCATGCCCGACGGCGAGGATCTCGTCGTGACCCATGGCGATGCCTGCTTGCCGAATATCATGGTGGA
AAATGGCCGCTTTTCTGGATTCATCGACTGTGGCCGGCTGGGTGTGGCGGACCGCTATCAGGACATAGCG
TTGGCTACCCGTGATATTGCTGAAGAGCTTGGCGGCGAATGGGCTGACCGCTTCCTCGTGCTTTACGGTA
TCGCCGCTCCCGATTCGCAGCGCATCGCCTTCTATCGCCTTCTTGACGAGTTCTTCTGAGCGGGACTCTG
GGGTTCGAAATGACCGACCAAGCGACGCCCAACCTGCCATCACGAGATTTCGATTCCACCGCCGCCTTCT
ATGAAAGGTTGGGCTTCGGAATCGTTTTCCGGGACGCCGGCTGGATGATCCTCCAGCGCGGGGATCTCAT
GCTGGAGTTCTTCGCCCACCCTAGGGGGAGGCTAACTGAAACACGGAAGGAGACAATACCGGAAGGAACC
CGCGCTATGACGGCAATAAAAAGACAGAATAAAACGCACGGTGTTGGGTCGTTTGTTCATAAACGCGGGG
TTCGGTCCCAGGGCTGGCACTCTGTCGATACCCCACCGAGACCCCATTGGGGCCAATACGCCCGCGTTTC
TTCCTTTTCCCCACCCCACCCCCCAAGTTCGGGTGAAGGCCCAGGGCTCGCAGCCAACGTCGGGGCGGCA
GGCCCTGCCATAGCCTCAGGTTACTCATATATACTTTAGATTGATTTAAAACTTCATTTTTAATTTAAAA
GGATCTAGGTGAAGATCCTTTTTGATAATCTCATGACCAAAATCCCTTAACGTGAGTTTTCGTTCCACTG
AGCGTCAGACCCCGTAGAAAAGATCAAAGGATCTTCTTGAGATCCTTTTTTTCTGCGCGTAATCTGCTGC
TTGCAAACAAAAAAACCACCGCTACCAGCGGTGGTTTGTTTGCCGGATCAAGAGCTACCAACTCTTTTTC
CGAAGGTAACTGGCTTCAGCAGAGCGCAGATACCAAATACTGTTCTTCTAGTGTAGCCGTAGTTAGGCCA
CCACTTCAAGAACTCTGTAGCACCGCCTACATACCTCGCTCTGCTAATCCTGTTACCAGTGGCTGCTGCC
AGTGGCGATAAGTCGTGTCTTACCGGGTTGGACTCAAGACGATAGTTACCGGATAAGGCGCAGCGGTCGG
GCTGAACGGGGGGTTCGTGCACACAGCCCAGCTTGGAGCGAACGACCTACACCGAACTGAGATACCTACA
GCGTGAGCTATGAGAAAGCGCCACGCTTCCCGAAGGGAGAAAGGCGGACAGGTATCCGGTAAGCGGCAGG
GTCGGAACAGGAGAGCGCACGAGGGAGCTTCCAGGGGGAAACGCCTGGTATCTTTATAGTCCTGTCGGGT
TTCGCCACCTCTGACTTGAGCGTCGATTTTTGTGATGCTCGTCAGGGGGGCGGAGCCTATGGAAAAACGC
CAGCAACGCGGCCTTTTTACGGTTCCTGGCCTTTTGCTGGCCTTTTGCTCACATGTTCTTTCCTGCGTTA
TCCCCTGATTCTGTGGATAACCGTATTACCGCCATGCATTAGTTATTAATAGTAATCAATTACGGGGTCA
TTAGTTCATAGCCCATATATGGAGTTCCG
